Addgene plasmid #23782: pDONR223-PBK
Depositing lab: William Hahn & David Root. Depositing organization: Dana-Farber Cancer Institute. Publication: COT drives resistance to RAF inhibition through MAP kinase pathway reactivation. Johannessen CM, Boehm JS, Kim SY, Thomas SR, Wardwell L, Johnson LA, Emery CM, Stransky N, Cogdill AP, Barretina J, Caponigro G, Hieronymus H, Murray RR, Salehi-Ashtiani K, Hill DE, Vidal M, Zhao JJ, Yang X, Alkan O, Kim S, Harris JL, Wilson CJ, Myer VE, Finan PM, Root DE, Roberts TM, Golub T, Flaherty KT, Dummer R, Weber BL, Sellers WR, Schlegel R, Wargo JA, Hahn WC, Garraway LA. Nature. 2010 Dec 16;468(7326):968-72. doi: 10.1038/nature09627 PubMed 21107320.
Backbone
  Vector backbone: pDONR223
  Backbone manufacturer: Invitrogen
  Backbone size w/o insert (bp): 5005
  Vector type: Gateway Donor vector
Growth in bacteria
  Bacterial resistance: Spectinomycin, 50 μg/mL
  Growth temperature: 37°C
  Growth strain: DH5alpha
  Copy number: High Copy
Gene/Insert
  Gene/Insert name: PBK (alt name: T-LAK cell-originated protein kinase)
  Species: H. sapiens (human)
  Insert size (bp): 969
  Entrez Gene: PBK (a.k.a. CT84, HEL164, Nori-3, SPK, TOPK)
  Cloning method: Gateway Cloning
  Sequencing primers: 5′ M13pUC-fwd; 3′ M13rev
Terms and licenses: Academic/Nonprofit Terms; Industry Terms: Not Available to Industry
Depositor comments: The ORF has no Stop codon. This design enables easy recombination into a destination vector to add an epitope tag of choice and Stop codon to the ORF. Do NOT use this plasmid directly for transfections. A set of 4 custom lentiviral vectors is available ( pLX301 (http://www.addgene.org/25895/) , pLX302 (http://www.addgene.org/25896/) , pLX303 (http://www.addgene.org/25897/) , pLX304 (http://www.addgene.org/25890/) ) to be used to express these ORFs in mammalian cells. These plasmids are not included in the kit and must be ordered separately.
How to cite: pDONR223-PBK was a gift from William Hahn & David Root (Addgene plasmid # 23782 ; http://n2t.net/addgene:23782 ; RRID:Addgene_23782)
