[The description below was written by a language model from this plasmid's Addgene catalogue record and the feature table of its GenBank file.]
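Description:
pDONR223-PBK is a Gateway entry clone built on the Invitrogen pDONR223 donor backbone. It carries the human PBK open reading frame, which encodes T-LAK cell-originated protein kinase (also known as TOPK). The plasmid is maintained in E. coli at high copy from a ColE1/pUC-type origin and is selected with spectinomycin through the aadA (SmR) aminoglycoside adenylyltransferase gene, which also confers streptomycin resistance. The sequence record is a 3,756 bp circle. This is smaller than the listed 5,005 bp empty backbone, as expected because the donor vector's attP-flanked selection cassette is replaced by the insert during Gateway cloning.

The feature table does not annotate the PBK coding sequence itself, but the roughly 969 bp insert corresponds to the interval between the attL1 and attL2 sites. These sites are the substrates for the LR Clonase reaction that moves the ORF directionally into an attR-containing destination vector. Upstream of attL1 lie the rrnB T1 and T2 transcription terminators, which shield the insert from read-through transcription. M13 forward and reverse primer sites flank the cassette for sequence verification, and a T7 promoter sits just outside attL2, oriented towards the insert.

The ORF was deliberately cloned without a stop codon, so recombination into a suitable destination vector can add a C-terminal epitope tag and a stop codon. The plasmid has no eukaryotic promoter and is not meant to be transfected directly. The depositors point to a companion set of lentiviral destination vectors (the pLX30x series) for mammalian expression. The clone belongs to a kinase ORF collection associated with a study of resistance to RAF inhibition through reactivation of the MAP kinase pathway.
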