LOCUS       Exported 3756 bp ds-DNA circular SYN 12-MAY-2021
DEFINITION  synthetic circular DNA
ACCESSION   .
VERSION     .
KEYWORDS    pDONR223-PBK
SOURCE      synthetic DNA construct
  ORGANISM  synthetic DNA construct
REFERENCE   1 (bases 1 to 3756)
  AUTHORS   Johannessen CM, Boehm JS, Kim SY, Thomas SR, Wardwell L, Johnson LA,
            Emery CM, Stransky N, Cogdill AP, Barretina J, Caponigro G,
            Hieronymus H, Murray RR, Salehi-Ashtiani K, Hill DE, Vidal M, Zhao
            JJ, Yang X, Alkan O, Kim S, Harris JL, Wilson CJ, Myer VE, Finan PM,
            Root DE, Roberts TM, Golub T, Flaherty KT, Dummer R, Weber BL,
            Sellers WR, Schlegel R, Wargo JA, Hahn WC, Garraway LA
  TITLE     COT drives resistance to RAF inhibition through MAP kinase pathway
            reactivation.
  JOURNAL   Nature. 2010 Nov 24. ():.
  PUBMED    21107320
REFERENCE   2 (bases 1 to 3756)
  AUTHORS   .
  TITLE     Direct Submission
  JOURNAL   Exported May 12, 2021 from SnapGene Server 1.1.58
            http://www.snapgene.com
FEATURES             Location/Qualifiers
     source          1..3756
                     /organism="synthetic DNA construct"
                     /mol_type="other DNA"
     primer_bind     133..152
                     /label=pBR322ori-F
                     /note="pBR322 origin, forward primer"
     primer_bind     386..403
                     /label=L4440
                     /note="L4440 vector, forward primer"
     terminator      562..589
                     /label=rrnB T2 terminator
                     /note="transcription terminator T2 from the E. coli rrnB
                     gene"
     terminator      681..767
                     /gene="Escherichia coli rrnB"
                     /label=rrnB T1 terminator
                     /note="transcription terminator T1 from the E. coli rrnB
                     gene"
     primer_bind     816..838
                     /label=M13/pUC Forward
                     /note="In lacZ gene"
     primer_bind     830..847
                     /label=M13 Forward
                     /note="In lacZ gene. Also called M13-F20 or M13 (-21)
                     Forward"
     primer_bind     831..847
                     /label=M13 fwd
                     /note="common sequencing primer, one of multiple similar
                     variants"
     protein_bind    863..962
                     /gene="mutant version of attL"
                     /label=attL1
                     /bound_moiety="LR Clonase(TM)"
                     /note="recombination site for the Gateway(R) LR reaction"
     protein_bind    complement(1929..2028)
                     /gene="mutant version of attL"
                     /label=attL2
                     /bound_moiety="LR Clonase(TM)"
                     /note="recombination site for the Gateway(R) LR reaction"
     primer_bind     complement(2045..2064)
                     /label=T7
                     /note="T7 promoter, forward primer"
     promoter        complement(2046..2064)
                     /label=T7 promoter
                     /note="promoter for bacteriophage T7 RNA polymerase"
     primer_bind     complement(2069..2085)
                     /label=M13 rev
                     /note="common sequencing primer, one of multiple similar
                     variants"
     primer_bind     complement(2069..2085)
                     /label=M13 Reverse
                     /note="In lacZ gene. Also called M13-rev"
     CDS             2516..3307
                     /codon_start=1
                     /gene="aadA"
                     /product="aminoglycoside adenylyltransferase (Murphy,
                     1985)"
                     /label=SmR
                     /note="confers resistance to spectinomycin and
                     streptomycin"
                     /translation="MREAVIAEVSTQLSEVVGVIERHLEPTLLAVHLYGSAVDGGLKPH
                     SDIDLLVTVTVRLDETTRRALINDLLETSASPGESEILRAVEVTIVVHDDIIPWRYPAK
                     RELQFGEWQRNDILAGIFEPATIDIDLAILLTKAREHSVALVGPAAEELFDPVPEQDLF
                     EALNETLTLWNSPPDWAGDERNVVLTLSRIWYSAVTGKIAPKDVAADWAMERLPAQYQP
                     VILEARQAYLGQEEDRLASRADQLEEFVHYVKGEITKVVGK"
     rep_origin      3400..232
                     /direction=RIGHT
                     /label=ori
                     /note="high-copy-number ColE1/pMB1/pBR322/pUC origin of
                     replication"
ORIGIN
        1 gacctacacc gaactgagat acctacagcg tgagctatga gaaagcgcca cgcttcccga
       61 agggagaaag gcggacaggt atccggtaag cggcagggtc ggaacaggag agcgcacgag
      121 ggagcttcca gggggaaacg cctggtatct ttatagtcct gtcgggtttc gccacctctg
      181 acttgagcgt cgatttttgt gatgctcgtc aggggggcgg agcctatgga aaaacgccag
      241 caacgcggcc tttttacggt tcctggcctt ttgctggcct tttgctcaca tgttctttcc
      301 tgcgttatcc cctgattctg tggataaccg tattaccgcc tttgagtgag ctgataccgc
      361 tcgccgcagc cgaacgaccg agcgcagcga gtcagtgagc gaggaagcgg aagagcgccc
      421 aatacgcaaa ccgcctctcc ccgcgcgttg gccgattcat taatgcagct ggcacgacag
      481 gtttcccgac tggaaagcgg gcagtgagcg caacgcaatt aatacgcgta ccgctagcca
      541 ggaagagttt gtagaaacgc aaaaaggcca tccgtcagga tggccttctg cttagtttga
      601 tgcctggcag tttatggcgg gcgtcctgcc cgccaccctc cgggccgttg cttcacaacg
      661 ttcaaatccg ctcccggcgg atttgtccta ctcaggagag cgttcaccga caaacaacag
      721 ataaaacgaa aggcccagtc ttccgactga gcctttcgtt ttatttgatg cctggcagtt
      781 ccctactctc gcgttaacgc tagcatggat gttttcccag tcacgacgtt gtaaaacgac
      841 ggccagtctt aagctcgggc cccaaataat gattttattt tgactgatag tgacctgttc
      901 gttgcaacaa attgatgagc aatgcttttt tataatgcca actttgtaca aaaaagttgg
      961 catggaaggg atcagtaatt tcaagacacc aagcaaatta tcagaaaaaa agaaatctgt
     1021 attatgttca actccaacta taaatatccc ggcctctcca tttatgcaga agcttggctt
     1081 tggtactggg gtaaatgtgt acctaatgaa aagatctcca agaggtttgt ctcattctcc
     1141 ttgggctgta aaaaagatta atcctatatg taatgatcat tatcgaagtg tgtatcaaaa
     1201 gagactaatg gatgaagcta agattttgaa aagccttcat catccaaaca ttgttggtta
     1261 tcgtgctttt actgaagcca atgatggcag tctgtgtctt gctatggaat atggaggtga
     1321 aaagtctcta aatgacttaa tagaagaacg atataaagcc agccaagatc cttttccagc
     1381 agccataatt ttaaaagttg ctttgaatat ggcaagaggg ttaaagtatc tgcaccaaga
     1441 aaagaaactg cttcatggag acataaagtc ttcaaatgtt gtaattaaag gcgattttga
     1501 aacaattaaa atctgtgatg taggagtctc tctaccactg gatgaaaata tgactgtgac
     1561 tgaccctgag gcttgttaca ttggcacaga gccatggaaa cccaaagaag ctgtggagga
     1621 gaatggtgtt attactgaca aggcagacat atttgccttt ggccttactt tgtgggaaat
     1681 gatgacttta tcgattccac acattaatct ttcaaatgat gatgatgatg aagataaaac
     1741 ttttgatgaa agtgattttg atgatgaagc atactatgca gcgttgggaa ctaggccacc
     1801 tattaatatg gaagaactgg atgaatcata ccagaaagta attgaactct tctctgtatg
     1861 cactaatgaa gaccctaaag atcgtccttc tgctgcacac attgttgaag ctctggaaac
     1921 agatgtctac ccaactttct tgtacaaagt tggcattata agaaagcatt gcttatcaat
     1981 ttgttgcaac gaacaggtca ctatcagtca aaataaaatc attatttgcc atccagctga
     2041 tatcccctat agtgagtcgt attacatggt catagctgtt tcctggcagc tctggcccgt
     2101 gtctcaaaat ctctgatgtt acattgcaca agataaaaat atatcatcat gcctcctcta
     2161 gaccagccag gacagaaatg cctcgacttc gctgctaccc aaggttgccg ggtgacgcac
     2221 accgtggaaa cggatgaagg cacgaaccca gtggacataa gcctgttcgg ttcgtaagct
     2281 gtaatgcaag tagcgtatgc gctcacgcaa ctggtccaga accttgaccg aacgcagcgg
     2341 tggtaacggc gcagtggcgg ttttcatggc ttgttatgac tgtttttttg gggtacagtc
     2401 tatgcctcgg gcatccaagc agcaagcgcg ttacgccgtg ggtcgatgtt tgatgttatg
     2461 gagcagcaac gatgttacgc agcagggcag tcgccctaaa acaaagttaa acattatgag
     2521 ggaagcggtg atcgccgaag tatcgactca actatcagag gtagttggcg tcatcgagcg
     2581 ccatctcgaa ccgacgttgc tggccgtaca tttgtacggc tccgcagtgg atggcggcct
     2641 gaagccacac agtgatattg atttgctggt tacggtgacc gtaaggcttg atgaaacaac
     2701 gcggcgagct ttgatcaacg accttttgga aacttcggct tcccctggag agagcgagat
     2761 tctccgcgct gtagaagtca ccattgttgt gcacgacgac atcattccgt ggcgttatcc
     2821 agctaagcgc gaactgcaat ttggagaatg gcagcgcaat gacattcttg caggtatctt
     2881 cgagccagcc acgatcgaca ttgatctggc tatcttgctg acaaaagcaa gagaacatag
     2941 cgttgccttg gtaggtccag cggcggagga actctttgat ccggttcctg aacaggatct
     3001 atttgaggcg ctaaatgaaa ccttaacgct atggaactcg ccgcccgact gggctggcga
     3061 tgagcgaaat gtagtgctta cgttgtcccg catttggtac agcgcagtaa ccggcaaaat
     3121 cgcgccgaag gatgtcgctg ccgactgggc aatggagcgc ctgccggccc agtatcagcc
     3181 cgtcatactt gaagctagac aggcttatct tggacaagaa gaagatcgct tggcctcgcg
     3241 cgcagatcag ttggaagaat ttgtccacta cgtgaaaggc gagatcacca aggtagtcgg
     3301 caaataaccc tcgagccacc catgaccaaa atcccttaac gtgagttacg cgtcgttcca
     3361 ctgagcgtca gaccccgtag aaaagatcaa aggatcttct tgagatcctt tttttctgcg
     3421 cgtaatctgc tgcttgcaaa caaaaaaacc accgctacca gcggtggttt gtttgccgga
     3481 tcaagagcta ccaactcttt ttccgaaggt aactggcttc agcagagcgc agataccaaa
     3541 tactgttctt ctagtgtagc cgtagttagg ccaccacttc aagaactctg tagcaccgcc
     3601 tacatacctc gctctgctaa tcctgttacc agtggctgct gccagtggcg ataagtcgtg
     3661 tcttaccggg ttggactcaa gacgatagtt accggataag gcgcagcggt cgggctgaac
     3721 ggggggttcg tgcacacagc ccagcttgga gcgaac
//
