>Addgene plasmid #23782 | pDONR223-PBK | depositor partial sequence | sequence record 10866 | Author sequence
ATGGAAGGGATCAGTAATTTCAAGACACCAAGCAAATTATCAGAAAAAAAGAAATCTGTATTATGTTCAA
CTCCAACTATAAATATCCCGGCCTCTCCATTTATGCAGAAGCTTGGCTTTGGTACTGGGGTAAATGTGTA
CCTAATGAAAAGATCTCCAAGAGGTTTGTCTCATTCTCCTTGGGCTGTAAAAAAGATTAATCCTATATGT
AATGATCATTATCGAAGTGTGTATCAAAAGAGACTAATGGATGAAGCTAAGATTTTGAAAAGCCTTCATC
ATCCAAACATTGTTGGTTATCGTGCTTTTACTGAAGCCAATGATGGCAGTCTGTGTCTTGCTATGGAATA
TGGAGGTGAAAAGTCTCTAAATGACTTAATAGAAGAACGATATAAAGCCAGCCAAGATCCTTTTCCAGCA
GCCATAATTTTAAAAGTTGCTTTGAATATGGCAAGAGGGTTAAAGTATCTGCACCAAGAAAAGAAACTGC
TTCATGGAGACATAAAGTCTTCAAATGTTGTAATTAAAGGCGATTTTGAAACAATTAAAATCTGTGATGT
AGGAGTCTCTCTACCACTGGATGAAAATATGACTGTGACTGACCCTGAGGCTTGTTACATTGGCACAGAG
CCATGGAAACCCAAAGAAGCTGTGGAGGAGAATGGTGTTATTACTGACAAGGCAGACATATTTGCCTTTG
GCCTTACTTTGTGGGAAATGATGACTTTATCGATTCCACACATTAATCTTTCAAATGATGATGATGATGA
AGATAAAACTTTTGATGAAAGTGATTTTGATGATGAAGCATACTATGCAGCGTTGGGAACTAGGCCACCT
ATTAATATGGAAGAACTGGATGAATCATACCAGAAAGTAATTGAACTCTTCTCTGTATGCACTAATGAAG
ACCCTAAAGATCGTCCTTCTGCTGCACACATTGTTGAAGCTCTGGAAACAGATGTCTAG
