>Addgene plasmid #23782 | pDONR223-PBK | addgene partial sequence | sequence record 29579 | 23782 with M13pUC-fwd
AATAATGATTTTATTTTGACTGATAGTGACCTGTTCGTTGCAACAAATTGATGAGCAATGCTTTTTTATA
ATGCCAACTTTGTACAAAAAAGTTGGCATGGAAGGGATCAGTAATTTCAAGACACCAAGCAAATTATCAG
AAAAAAAGAAATCTGTATTATGTTCAACTCCAACTATAAATATCCCGGCCTCTCCATTTATGCAGAAGCT
TGGCTTTGGTACTGGGGTAAATGTGTACCTAATGAAAAGATCTCCAAGAGGTTTGTCTCATTCTCCTTGG
GCTGTAAAAAAGATTAATCCTATATGTAATGATCATTATCGAAGTGTGTATCAAAAGAGACTAATGGATG
AAGCTAAGATTTTGAAAAGCCTTCATCATCCAAACATTGTTGGTTATCGTGCTTTTACTGAAGCCAATGA
TGGCAGTCTGTGTCTTGCTATGGAATATGGAGGTGAAAAGTCTCTAAATGACTTAATAGAAGAACGATAT
AAAGCCAGCCAAGATCCTTTTCCAGCAGCCATAATTTTAAAAGTTGCTTTGAATATGGCAAGAGGGTTAA
AGTATCTGCACCAAGAAAAGAAACTGCTTCATGGAGACATAAAGTCTTCAAATGTTGTAATTAAAGGCGA
TTTTGAAACAATTAAAATCTGTGATGT
